Addgene plasmid #162289: pEPQD0KN0284
Purpose: (Empty Backbone) Acceptor for golden gate assembly with BsaI overhangs GCTT-AATG. Generates plasmids for SP6-driven TNT SP6 Coupled Wheat Germ Extract System
Depositing lab: Nicola Patron. Depositing organization: Earlham Institute. Publication: Biofoundry-assisted expression and characterization of plant proteins. Dudley QM, Cai YM, Kallam K, Debreyne H, Carrasco Lopez JA, Patron NJ. Synth Biol (Oxf). 2021 Sep 11;6(1):ysab029. doi: 10.1093/synbio/ysab029. eCollection 2021. PubMed 34693026.
Backbone
  Vector backbone: pUC18
  Vector type: Synthetic Biology
Growth in bacteria
  Bacterial resistance: Kanamycin, 50 μg/mL
  Growth temperature: 37°C
  Growth strain: DH5alpha
  Copy number: High Copy
Gene/Insert
  Gene/Insert name: None
Terms and licenses: Academic/Nonprofit Terms; Industry Terms: Not Available to Industry
How to cite: pEPQD0KN0284 was a gift from Nicola Patron (Addgene plasmid # 162289 ; http://n2t.net/addgene:162289 ; RRID:Addgene_162289)
