[The description below was written by a language model from this plasmid's Addgene catalogue record and pLannotate feature annotations shown in this document.]
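Description:
pEPQD0KN0284 is an empty Golden Gate acceptor plasmid built on a pUC18 backbone and classed as a synthetic biology vector. It is used to assemble templates for cell-free protein expression in an SP6-coupled wheat germ transcription/translation system. It is a small (about 3.1 kb), high-copy plasmid that is maintained in E. coli through the ColE1/pUC-type origin. Selection is with kanamycin, conferred by an aph(3')-Ia aminoglycoside phosphotransferase gene. No insert is present. According to the record, incoming parts are accepted by BsaI-mediated assembly using the overhangs GCTT and AATG, although the BsaI sites themselves are not annotated in the feature table.

The feature table fits this purpose. An SP6 promoter lies upstream of a region containing a lacZα fragment with the pUC18/19 multiple cloning site, driven in the opposite orientation by the lac promoter, lac operator and CAP binding site. This is the kind of lacZα cassette that commonly serves as a replaceable blue/white screening marker in Golden Gate acceptors, though the record does not explicitly say it plays that role here. Further along are pseudoknot elements matching the tobacco mosaic virus 3' UTR (the upstream pseudoknot domain and the tRNA-like structure), followed by a T7 terminator. These presumably provide a plant-virus-derived 3' UTR and a transcript end for the SP6-driven message. Several short annotations (fragments of lacI, apaH, bom and a URA3 promoter) are partial matches and probably not functional parts. After assembly of a coding sequence, the resulting plasmid is used for SP6-driven in vitro expression of proteins, in the context of automated expression and characterisation of plant proteins.
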