Features (pLannotate 1.2.2; 15 found; start..end, strand, type, name):
     45..101     +  misc_feature   MCS: pUC18/19 multiple cloning site
    138..154     -  protein_bind   lac operator: The lac repressor binds to the lac operator to inhibit transcription in E. coli. This inhibition can be relieved by adding lactose or isopropyl-β-D-thiogalactopyranoside (IPTG). lac repressor encoded by lacI
    162..192     -  promoter       lac promoter: promoter for the E. coli lac operon
    207..228     -  protein_bind   CAP binding site: CAP binding activates transcription in the presence of cAMP. E. coli catabolite activator protein
    241..281     -  CDS            lacI (fragment): lac repressor; lacI; The lac repressor binds to the lac operator to inhibit transcription in E. coli. This inhibition can be relieved by adding lactose or isopropyl-β-D-thiogalactopyranoside (IPTG).
    408..656     -  CDS            apaH (fragment): APAH_ECOLI - Experimental evidence at protein level: Swiss-Prot protein existence level 1. Hydrolyzes diadenosine 5',5'''-P1,P4-tetraphosphate to yield ADP. From Escherichia coli (strain K12).
    733..763     +  ncRNA          TMV UPD-PK3: Accession: RF01072 - Pseudoknot of upstream pseudoknot domain (UPD) of the 3'UTR
    765..831     +  ncRNA          TLS-PK2: Accession: RF01077 - Pseudoknot of tRNA-like structure
    890..913     -  promoter       URA3 promoter (fragment): S. cerevisiae URA3
   1001..1048    +  terminator     T7 terminator: transcription terminator for bacteriophage T7 RNA polymerase
   1066..1881    -  CDS            KanR: aminoglycoside phosphotransferase; aph(3')-Ia; confers resistance to kanamycin in bacteria or G418 (Geneticin®) in eukaryotes
   2003..2591    +  rep_origin     ori: high-copy-number ColE1/pMB1/pBR322/pUC origin of replication
   2710..2728    +  promoter       SP6 promoter: promoter for bacteriophage SP6 RNA polymerase
   2912..3011    +  misc_feature   bom (fragment): basis of mobility region from pBR322
   3017..48      -  CDS            lacZα (fragment) (across the origin): LacZα fragment of β-galactosidase; lacZ fragment
>Addgene plasmid #162289 | pEPQD0KN0284 | addgene full sequence | sequence record 320859 | Addgene NGS Result
CGCCAGGGTTTTCCCAGTCACGACGTTGTAAAACGACGGCCAGTGAATTCGAGCTCGGTACCCGGGGATC
CTCTAGAGTCGACCTGCAGGCATGCAAGCTTGGCGTAATCATGGTCATAGCTGTTTCCTGTGTGAAATTG
TTATCCGCTCACAATTCCACACAACATACGAGCCGGAAGCATAAAGTGTAAAGCCTGGGGTGCCTAATGA
GTGAGCTAACTCACATTAATTGCGTTGCGCTCACTGCCCGCTTTCCAGTCGGGAAACCTGTCGTGCCAGC
TAGGTCTCAGCTTCGGGTTATAATTACCTCAGGTCGACGTCCCATGGTTTTGTATAGAATTTACGGCTAG
CGCCGGATGCGACGCCGGTCGCGTCTTATCCGGCCTTCCTATATCAGGCGGTGTTTAAGACGCCGCCGCT
TCGCCCAAATCCTTATGCCGGTTCGACGACTGGACAAAATACTGTTTATCTTCCCAGCGCAGGCAGGTTA
ATGTACCACCCCAGCAGCAGCCGGTATCCAGCGCGTATATACCTTCCGGCGTACCTTTGCCCTCCAGCGA
TGCCCAGTGACCAAAGGCGATGCTGTATTCTTCAGCGACAGGGCCAGGAATCGCAAACCACGGTTTCAGT
GGGGCAGGGGCCTCTTCCGGCGATTCTTACTAGCTAGTATGCATAGGTGCTGAAATATAAAGTTTGTGTT
TCTAAAACACACGTGGTACGTACGATAACGTACAGTGTTTTTCCCTCCACTTAAATCGAAGGGTAGTGTC
TTGGAGCGCGCGGAGTAAACATATATGGTTCATATATGTCCGTAGGCACGTAAAAAAAGCGAGGGATTCG
AATTCCCCCGGAACCCCCGGTTGGGGCCCACGCCTCGATCGAGCAAAAAAAAAAAAAGAAAAAAAAAAAA
AAAAAGCTTTCCCGCGGCCAGCTTGGCGTAATCATGGTCATAGCTGTTTCCTGTGTGAAATTGTTATCCG
CTGCCACCGCTGAGCAATAACTAGCATAACCCCTTGGGGCCTCTAAACGGGTCTTGAGGGGTTTTTTGCT
GAAAGCCAATTCTGATTAGAAAAACTCATCGAGCATCAAATGAAACTGCAATTTATTCATATCAGGATTA
TCAATACCATATTTTTGAAAAAGCCGTTTCTGTAATGAAGGAGAAAACTCACCGAGGCAGTTCCATAGGA
TGGCAAGATCCTGGTATCGGTCTGCGATTCCGACTCGTCCAACATCAATACAACCTATTAATTTCCCCTC
GTCAAAAATAAGGTTATCAAGTGAGAAATCACCATGAGTGACGACTGAATCCGGTGAGAATGGCAAAAGC
TTATGCATTTCTTTCCAGACTTGTTCAACAGGCCAGCCATTACGCTCGTCATCAAAATCACTCGCATCAA
CCAAACCGTTATTCATTCGTGATTGCGCCTGAGCGAGACGAAATACGCGATCGCTGTTAAAAGGACAATT
ACAAACAGGAATCGAATGCAACCGGCGCAGGAACACTGCCAGCGCATCAACAATATTTTCACCTGAATCA
GGATATTCTTCTAATACCTGGAATGCTGTTTTCCCGGGGATCGCAGTGGTGAGTAACCATGCATCATCAG
GAGTACGGATAAAATGCTTGATGGTCGGAAGAGGCATAAATTCCGTCAGCCAGTTTAGTCTGACCATCTC
ATCTGTAACATCATTGGCAACGCTACCTTTGCCATGTTTCAGAAACAACTCTGGCGCATCGGGCTTCCCA
TACAATCGATAGATTGTCGCACCTGATTGCCCGACATTATCGCGAGCCCATTTATACCCATATAAATCAG
CATCCATGTTGGAATTTAATCGCGGCTTCGAGCAAGACGTTTCCCGTTGAATATGGCTCATAACACCCCT
TGTATTACTGTTTATGTAAGCAGACAGTTTTATTGTTCATGATGATATATTTTTATCTTGTGCAATGTAA
CATCAGAGATTTTGAGACACAACGTGAGATCAAAGGATCTTCTTGAGATCCTTTTTTTCTGCGCGTAATC
TGCTGCTTGCAAACAAAAAAACCACCGCTACCAGCGGTGGTTTGTTTGCCGGATCAAGAGCTACCAACTC
TTTTTCCGAAGGTAACTGGCTTCAGCAGAGCGCAGATACCAAATACTGTTCTTCTAGTGTAGCCGTAGTT
AGGCCACCACTTCAAGAACTCTGTAGCACCGCCTACATACCTCGCTCTGCTAATCCTGTTACCAGTGGCT
GCTGCCAGTGGCGATAAGTCGTGTCTTACCGGGTTGGACTCAAGACGATAGTTACCGGATAAGGCGCAGC
GGTCGGGCTGAACGGGGGGTTCGTGCACACAGCCCAGCTTGGAGCGAACGACCTACACCGAACTGAGATA
CCTACAGCGTGAGCTATGAGAAAGCGCCACGCTTCCCGAAGGGAGAAAGGCGGACAGGTATCCGGTAAGC
GGCAGGGTCGGAACAGGAGAGCGCACGAGGGAGCTTCCAGGGGGAAACGCCTGGTATCTTTATAGTCCTG
TCGGGTTTCGCCACCTCTGACTTGAGCGTCGATTTTTGTGATGCTCGTCAGGGGGGCGGAGCCTATGGAA
AAACGCCAGCAACGCGATCCCGCGACGAATAAGCCAGATGCTACACAATTAGGCTTGTACATACTGTCGT
TAGAACGCGGCTACAATTAATACATAACCTTATGTATCATACACATACGATTTAGGTGACACTATAGAAC
TCACCTATCTCCCCAACACCTAATAACATTCAATCACTCTTTCCACTAACCACCTATCTACATCACCAAG
ATATCACTAGTTCTCGAGCTAATGAGAGACCGTCACAGCTTGTCTGTAAGCGGATGCCGGGAGCAGACAA
GCCCGTCAGGGCGCGTCAGCGGGTGTTGGCGGGTGTCGGGGCTGGCTTAACTATGCGGCATCAGAGCAGA
TTGTACTGAGAGTGCACCATATGCGGTGTGAAATACCGCACAGATGCGTAAGGAGAAAATACCGCATCAG
GCGCCATTCGCCATTCAGGCTGCGCAACTGTTGGGAAGGGCGATCGGTGCGGGCCTCTTCGCTATTACGC
CAGCTGGCGAAAGGGGGATGTGCTGCAAGGCGATTAAGTTGGGTAA
